>Addgene plasmid #185770 | PGK-DTAG-CTERM-GFP | addgene full sequence | sequence record 372477 | Addgene NGS Result
GCGCCCAATACGCAAACCGCCTCTCCCCGCGCGTTGGCCGATTCATTAATGCAGCTGGCACGACAGGTTT
CCCGACTGGAAAGCGGGCAGTGAGCGCAACGCAATTAATGTGAGTTAGCTCACTCATTAGGCACCCCAGG
CTTTACACTTTATGCTTCCGGCTCGTATGTTGTGTGGAATTGTGAGCGGATAACAATTTCACACAGGAAA
CAGCTATGACCATGATTACGCCAAGCGCGCAATTAACCCTCACTAAAGGGAACAAAAGCTGGAGCTGCAA
GCTTAATGTAGTCTTATGCAATACTCTTGTAGTCTTGCAACATGGTAACGATGAGTTAGCAACATGCCTT
ACAAGGAGAGAAAAAGCACCGTGCATGCCGATTGGTGGAAGTAAGGTGGTACGATCGTGCCTTATTAGGA
AGGCAACAGACGGGTCTGACATGGATTGGACGAACCACTGAATTGCCGCATTGCAGAGATATTGTATTTA
AGTGCCTAGCTCGATACATAAACGGGTCTCTCTGGTTAGACCAGATCTGAGCCTGGGAGCTCTCTGGCTA
ACTAGGGAACCCACTGCTTAAGCCTCAATAAAGCTTGCCTTGAGTGCTTCAAGTAGTGTGTGCCCGTCTG
TTGTGTGACTCTGGTAACTAGAGATCCCTCAGACCCTTTTAGTCAGTGTGGAAAATCTCTAGCAGTGGCG
CCCGAACAGGGACTTGAAAGCGAAAGGGAAACCAGAGGAGCTCTCTCGACGCAGGACTCGGCTTGCTGAA
GCGCGCACGGCAAGAGGCGAGGGGCGGCGACTGGTGAGTACGCCAAAAATTTTGACTAGCGGAGGCTAGA
AGGAGAGAGATGGGTGCGAGAGCGTCAGTATTAAGCGGGGGAGAATTAGATCGCGATGGGAAAAAATTCG
GTTAAGGCCAGGGGGAAAGAAAAAATATAAATTAAAACATATAGTATGGGCAAGCAGGGAGCTAGAACGA
TTCGCAGTTAATCCTGGCCTGTTAGAAACATCAGAAGGCTGTAGACAAATACTGGGACAGCTACAACCAT
CCCTTCAGACAGGATCAGAAGAACTTAGATCATTATATAATACAGTAGCAACCCTCTATTGTGTGCATCA
AAGGATAGAGATAAAAGACACCAAGGAAGCTTTAGACAAGATAGAGGAAGAGCAAAACAAAAGTAAGACC
ACCGCACAGCAAGCGGCCGCTGATCTTCAGACCTGGAGGAGGAGATATGAGGGACAATTGGAGAAGTGAA
TTATATAAATATAAAGTAGTAAAAATTGAACCATTAGGAGTAGCACCCACCAAGGCAAAGAGAAGAGTGG
TGCAGAGAGAAAAAAGAGCAGTGGGAATAGGAGCTTTGTTCCTTGGGTTCTTGGGAGCAGCAGGAAGCAC
TATGGGCGCAGCGTCAATGACGCTGACGGTACAGGCCAGACAATTATTGTCTGGTATAGTGCAGCAGCAG
AACAATTTGCTGAGGGCTATTGAGGCGCAACAGCATCTGTTGCAACTCACAGTCTGGGGCATCAAGCAGC
TCCAGGCAAGAATCCTGGCTGTGGAAAGATACCTAAAGGATCAACAGCTCCTGGGGATTTGGGGTTGCTC
TGGAAAACTCATTTGCACCACTGCTGTGCCTTGGAATGCTAGTTGGAGTAATAAATCTCTGGAACAGATT
TGGAATCACACGACCTGGATGGAGTGGGACAGAGAAATTAACAATTACACAAGCTTAATACACTCCTTAA
TTGAAGAATCGCAAAACCAGCAAGAAAAGAATGAACAAGAATTATTGGAATTAGATAAATGGGCAAGTTT
GTGGAATTGGTTTAACATAACAAATTGGCTGTGGTATATAAAATTATTCATAATGATAGTAGGAGGCTTG
GTAGGTTTAAGAATAGTTTTTGCTGTACTTTCTATAGTGAATAGAGTTAGGCAGGGATATTCACCATTAT
CGTTTCAGACCCACCTCCCAACCCCGAGGGGACCCTATTCCAGCACATATGTTGCGCCTTTTCCAAGGCA
GCCCTGGGTTTGCGCAGGGACGCGGCTGCTCTGGGCGTGGTTCCGGGAAACGCAGCGGCGCCGACCCTGG
GTCTCGCACATTCTTCACGTCCGTTCGCAGCGTCACCCGGATCTTCGCCGCTACCCTTGTGGGCCCCCCG
GCGACGCTTCCTGCTCCGCCCCTAAGTCGGGAAGGTTCCTTGCGGTTCGCGGCGTGCCGGACGTGACAAA
CGGAAGCCGCACGTCTCACTAGTACCCTCGCAGACGGACAGCGCCAGGGAGCAATGGCAGCGCGCCGACC
GCGATGGGCTGTGGCCAATAGCGGCTGCTCAGCAGGGCGCGCCGAGAGCAGCGGCCGGGAAGGGGCGGTG
CGGGAGGCGGGGTGTGGGGCGGTAGTGTGGGCCCTGTTCCTGCCCGCGCGGTGTTCCGCATTCTGCAAGC
CTCCGGAGCGCACGTCGGCAGTCGGCTCCCTCGTTGACCGAATCACCGACCTCTCTCCCCAGCAGACTGA
GTCGGCCGGTCGAATCAAGCTTATCGATACCGTCGACTCCGGAATAGCCACCATAGCCACCGCCACCATG
ACCGAGTACAAGCCAACTGTCCGCTTGGCAACCCGCGACGATGTGCCCAGGGCCGTCCGCACGCTGGCTG
CTGCCTTCGCCGACTACCCAGCCACCCGCCACACCGTGGACCCGGACCGCCACATCGAGCGCGTCACCGA
GCTGCAGGAGCTCTTCCTCACCCGAGTTGGCCTTGACATTGGCAAGGTCTGGGTGGCGGACGACGGTGCT
GCCGTGGCCGTCTGGACCACCCCCGAGTCGGTCGAGGCTGGCGCCGTGTTCGCCGAGATCGGGCCGCGCA
TGGCCGAGCTTTCGGGCTCCCGGTTGGCTGCCCAACAGCAGATGGAGGGGCTGTTGGCACCCCACCGCCC
CAAGGAGCCGGCCTGGTTCCTGGCCACAGTTGGTGTCTCTCCCGACCACCAGGGCAAGGGCCTGGGCAGC
GCCGTGGTGCTGCCTGGGGTCGAGGCTGCCGAGCGCGCTGGCGTCCCTGCCTTCCTGGAGACCTCTGCCC
CTCGCAACTTGCCCTTCTACGAGCGCCTGGGCTTCACCGTCACCGCGGACGTCGAGGTGCCCGAGGGGCC
GCGCACCTGGTGCATGACCCGCAAGCCTGGGGCAGGCTCCGGAGCCACCAACTTTTCCCTGCTGAAGCAG
GCTGGCGACGTCGAGGAGAACCCTGGCCCTGGATCCGTCAGTAAAGGGGAAGAATTGTTTACGGGTGTTG
TTCCGATACTTGTTGAATTGGATGGGGATGTGAATGGTCATAAATTTTCCGTTAGTGGTGAAGGGGAAGG
TGACGCTACTTATGGTAAATTGACATTGAAATTTATTTGTACTACAGGAAAACTTCCAGTCCCATGGCCG
ACTTTGGTAACGACTCTTACATATGGAGTCCAATGTTTTAGTAGGTATCCAGATCACATGAAACAACATG
ATTTCTTTAAATCAGCAATGCCTGAGGGATATGTTCAAGAACGAACAATATTCTTTAAAGATGATGGGAA
CTATAAGACAAGGGCAGAAGTCAAATTTGAAGGTGATACACTCGTTAATCGGATTGAACTGAAAGGGATA
GATTTTAAGGAAGATGGGAATATTCTTGGGCACAAACTTGAATATAATTATAATTCCCATAATGTATACA
TAATGGCTGACAAGCAGAAGAATGGAATTAAAGTCAATTTTAAAATAAGGCATAATATAGAAGATGGGAG
TGTCCAATTGGCTGATCATTACCAACAAAATACACCTATTGGGGATGGTCCTGTCCTCTTGCCTGATAAT
CATTATCTTTCTACACAATCTGCTCTCTCAAAGGACCCTAATGAAAAGCGCGACCATATGGTGTTGTTGG
AATTTGTCACTGCTGCAGGCATTACCCTGGGAATGGATGAACTCTATAAAGAATTCGCTGAAGCTGCTGC
AAAGGAAGCTGCAGCTAAGGAGGCTGCAGCTAAGGCTGGAGTGCAGGTGGAAACCATCTCCCCAGGAGAC
GGGCGCACCTTCCCCAAGCGCGGCCAGACCTGCGTGGTGCACTACACCGGGATGCTTGAAGATGGAAAGA
AAGTTGATTCCTCCCGGGACAGAAACAAGCCCTTTAAGTTTATGCTAGGCAAGCAGGAGGTGATCCGAGG
CTGGGAAGAAGGGGTTGCCCAGATGAGTGTGGGTCAGAGAGCCAAACTGACTATATCTCCAGATTATGCC
TATGGTGCCACTGGGCACCCAGGCATCATCCCACCACATGCCACTCTCGTCTTCGATGTGGAGCTTCTAA
AACTGGAAGGTAAGCCTATCCCTAACCCTCTCCTCGGTCTCGATTCTACGTAGGTACAAGTAAACTAAGC
TTGGCGTAACTAGATCTTGAGACAAATGGCAGTATTCATCCACAATTTTAAAAGAAAAGGGGGGATTGGG
GGGTACAGTGCAGGGGAAAGAATAGTAGACATAATAGCAACAGACATACAAACTAAAGAATTACAAAAAC
AAATTACAAAAATTCAAAATTTTCGGGTTTATTACAGGGACAGCAGAGATCCACTTTGGGCTCGAGCTTG
GTTCATTCTCAAGCCTACGCGTTAAGTCGACAATCAACCTCTGGATTACAAAATTTGTGAAAGATTGACT
GGTATTCTTAACTATGTTGCTCCTTTTACGCTATGTGGATACGCTGCTTTAATGCCTTTGTATCATGCTA
TTGCTTCCCGTATGGCTTTCATTTTCTCCTCCTTGTATAAATCCTGGTTGCTGTCTCTTTATGAGGAGTT
GTGGCCCGTTGTCAGGCAACGTGGCGTGGTGTGCACTGTGTTTGCTGACGCAACCCCCACTGGTTGGGGC
ATTGCCACCACCTGTCAGCTCCTTTCCGGGACTTTCGCTTTCCCCCTCCCTATTGCCACGGCGGAACTCA
TCGCCGCCTGCCTTGCCCGCTGCTGGACAGGGGCTCGGCTGTTGGGCACTGACAATTCCGTGGTGTTGTC
GGGGAAATCATCGTCCTTTCCTTGGCTGCTCGCCTGTGTTGCCACCTGGATTCTGCGCGGGACGTCCTTC
TGCTACGTCCCTTCGGCCCTCAATCCAGCGGACCTTCCTTCCCGCGGCCTGCTGCCGGCTCTGCGGCCTC
TTCCGCGTCTTCGCCTTCGCCCTCAGACGAGTCGGATCTCCCTTTGGGCCGCCTCCCCGCGTCGACTTTA
AGACCAATGACTTACAAGGCAGCTGTAGATCTTAGCCACTTTTTAAAAGAAAAGGGGGGACTGGAAGGGC
TAATTCACTCCCAACGAAGACAAGATCTGCTTTTTGCTTGTACTGGGTCTCTCTGGTTAGACCAGATCTG
AGCCTGGGAGCTCTCTGGCTAACTAGGGAACCCACTGCTTAAGCCTCAATAAAGCTTGCCTTGAGTGCTT
CAAGTAGTGTGTGCCCGTCTGTTGTGTGACTCTGGTAACTAGAGATCCCTCAGACCCTTTTAGTCAGTGT
GGAAAATCTCTAGCAGTACGTATAGTAGTTCATGTCATCTTATTATTCAGTATTTATAACTTGCAAAGAA
ATGAATATCAGAGAGTGAGAGGAACTTGTTTATTGCAGCTTATAATGGTTACAAATAAAGCAATAGCATC
ACAAATTTCACAAATAAAGCATTTTTTTCACTGCATTCTAGTTGTGGTTTGTCCAAACTCATCAATGTAT
CTTATCATGTCTGGCTCTAGCTATCCCGCCCCTAACTCCGCCCATCCCGCCCCTAACTCCGCCCAGTTCC
GCCCATTCTCCGCCCCATGGCTGACTAATTTTTTTTATTTATGCAGAGGCCGAGGCCGCCTCGGCCTCTG
AGCTATTCCAGAAGTAGTGAGGAGGCTTTTTTGGAGGCCTAGGGACGTACCCAATTCGCCCTATAGTGAG
TCGTATTACGCGCGCTCACTGGCCGTCGTTTTACAACGTCGTGACTGGGAAAACCCTGGCGTTACCCAAC
TTAATCGCCTTGCAGCACATCCCCCTTTCGCCAGCTGGCGTAATAGCGAAGAGGCCCGCACCGATCGCCC
TTCCCAACAGTTGCGCAGCCTGAATGGCGAATGGG
[124 nt withheld, positions 6126-6249]
C
[91 nt withheld, positions 6251-6341]
A
[49 nt withheld, positions 6343-6391]
CCTTTGACGTTGGAGTCCACGTTCTTT
[37 nt withheld, positions 6419-6455]
ACCCTATCTCGGTCTATTCTTTTGATTTATAAGGGATTTTGCCGATTTCGGCCTATTGGTTAAAAAATGA
GCTGATTTAACAAAAATTTAACGCGAATTTTAACAAAATATTAACGCTTACAATTTAGGTGGCACTTTTC
GGGGAAATGTGCGCGGAACCCCTATTTGTTTATTTTTCTAAATACATTCAAATATGTATCCGCTCATGAG
ACAATAACCCTGATAAATGCTTCAATAATATTGAAAAAGGAAGAGTATGAGTATTCAACATTTCCGTGTC
GCCCTTATTCCCTTTTTTGCGGCATTTTGCCTTCCTGTTTTTGCTCACCCAGAAACGCTGGTGAAAGTAA
AAGATGCTGAAGATCAGTTGGGTGCACGAGTGGGTTACATCGAACTGGATCTCAACAGCGGTAAGATCCT
TGAGAGTTTTCGCCCCGAAGAACGTTTTCCAATGATGAGCACTTTTAAAGTTCTGCTATGTGGCGCGGTA
TTATCCCGTATTGACGCCGGGCAAGAGCAACTCGGTCGCCGCATACACTATTCTCAGAATGACTTGGTTG
AGTACTCACCAGTCACAGAAAAGCATCTTACGGATGGCATGACAGTAAGAGAATTATGCAGTGCTGCCAT
AACCATGAGTGATAACACTGCGGCCAACTTACTTCTGACAACGATCGGAGGACCGAAGGAGCTAACCGCT
TTTTTGCACAACATGGGGGATCATGTAACTCGCCTTGATCGTTGGGAACCGGAGCTGAATGAAGCCATAC
CAAACGACGAGCGTGACACCACGATGCCTGTAGCAATGGCAACAACGTTGCGCAAACTATTAACTGGCGA
ACTACTTACTCTAGCTTCCCGGCAACAATTAATAGACTGGATGGAGGCGGATAAAGTTGCAGGACCACTT
CTGCGCTCGGCCCTTCCGGCTGGCTGGTTTATTGCTGATAAATCTGGAGCCGGTGAGCGTGGGTCTCGCG
GTATCATTGCAGCACTGGGGCCAGATGGTAAGCCCTCCCGTATCGTAGTTATCTACACGACGGGGAGTCA
GGCAACTATGGATGAACGAAATAGACAGATCGCTGAGATAGGTGCCTCACTGATTAAGCATTGGTAACTG
TCAGACCAAGTTTACTCATATATACTTTAGATTGATTTAAAACTTCATTTTTAATTTAAAAGGATCTAGG
TGAAGATCCTTTTTGATAATCTCATGACCAAAATCCCTTAACGTGAGTTTTCGTTCCACTGAGCGTCAGA
CCCCGTAGAAAAGATCAAAGGATCTTCTTGAGATCCTTTTTTTCTGCGCGTAATCTGCTGCTTGCAAACA
AAAAAACCACCGCTACCAGCGGTGGTTTGTTTGCCGGATCAAGAGCTACCAACTCTTTTTCCGAAGGTAA
CTGGCTTCAGCAGAGCGCAGATACCAAATACTGTTCTTCTAGTGTAGCCGTAGTTAGGCCACCACTTCAA
GAACTCTGTAGCACCGCCTACATACCTCGCTCTGCTAATCCTGTTACCAGTGGCTGCTGCCAGTGGCGAT
AAGTCGTGTCTTACCGGGTTGGACTCAAGACGATAGTTACCGGATAAGGCGCAGCGGTCGGGCTGAACGG
GGGGTTCGTGCACACAGCCCAGCTTGGAGCGAACGACCTACACCGAACTGAGATACCTACAGCGTGAGCT
ATGAGAAAGCGCCACGCTTCCCGAAGGGAGAAAGGCGGACAGGTATCCGGTAAGCGGCAGGGTCGGAACA
GGAGAGCGCACGAGGGAGCTTCCAGGGGGAAACGCCTGGTATCTTTATAGTCCTGTCGGGTTTCGCCACC
TCTGACTTGAGCGTCGATTTTTGTGATGCTCGTCAGGGGGGCGGAGCCTATGGAAAAACGCCAGCAACGC
GGCCTTTTTACGGTTCCTGGCCTTTTGCTGGCCTTTTGCTCACATGTTCTTTCCTGCGTTATCCCCTGAT
TCTGTGGATAACCGTATTACCGCCTTTGAGTGAGCTGATACCGCTCGCCGCAGCCGAACGACCGAGCGCA
GCGAGTCAGTGAGCGAGGAAGCGGAAGA
Features (pLannotate 1.2.2; 30 found; start..end, strand, type, name):
      1..93      +  CDS            lacI (fragment): lac repressor; lacI; The lac repressor binds to the lac operator to inhibit transcription in E. coli. This inhibition can be relieved by adding lactose or isopropyl-β-D-thiogalactopyranoside (IPTG).
    106..127     +  protein_bind   CAP binding site: CAP binding activates transcription in the presence of cAMP. E. coli catabolite activator protein
    142..172     +  promoter       lac promoter: promoter for the E. coli lac operon
    180..196     +  protein_bind   lac operator: The lac repressor binds to the lac operator to inhibit transcription in E. coli. This inhibition can be relieved by adding lactose or isopropyl-β-D-thiogalactopyranoside (IPTG). lac repressor encoded by lacI
    241..259     +  promoter       T3 promoter: promoter for bacteriophage T3 RNA polymerase
    287..513     +  promoter       RSV promoter: Rous sarcoma virus enhancer/promoter
    514..694     +  LTR            5' LTR (truncated): truncated 5' long terminal repeat (LTR) from HIV-1
    741..866     +  misc_feature   HIV-1 Ψ: packaging signal of human immunodeficiency virus type 1
    850..1213    +  CDS            HIV-1 gag (fragment): gag protein from human immunodeficiency virus 1; gag
   1359..1592    +  misc_feature   RRE: The Rev response element (RRE) of HIV-1 allows for Rev-dependent mRNA export from the nucleus to the cytoplasm.
   1969..1995    +  CDS            Rev (fragment): human immunodeficiency virus 1 (HIV-1) Rev protein; rev; enhances nuclear export of unspliced and incompletely spliced viral mRNAs
   2012..2512    +  promoter       hPGK promoter: human phosphoglycerate kinase 1 promoter
   2534..2557    +  misc_feature   MCS (fragment): pBluescript multiple cloning site
   2588..3184    +  CDS            pac: PUAC_STRAD - Protein predicted: Swiss-Prot protein existence level 4. Detoxification of puromycin. From Streptomyces alboniger.
   3257..3970    +  CDS            EGFP: EGFP is a basic (constitutively fluorescent) green fluorescent protein published in 1996, derived from Aequorea victoria. It is reported to be a rapidly-maturing weak dimer with moderate acid sensitivity.
   4028..4348    +  CDS            DmrB: F36V mutant of FK506-binding protein FKBP12 binds synthetic ligands that do not bind wild-type FKBP
   4349..4390    +  CDS            V5 tag: epitope tag from simian virus 5
   4456..4573    +  misc_feature   cPPT/CTS: central polypurine tract and central termination sequence of HIV-1
   4617..4636    +  intron         EF-1α intron A (fragment): truncated intron upstream of the start codon of human EF-1α
   4652..5240    +  misc_feature   WPRE: woodchuck hepatitis virus posttranscriptional regulatory element
   5291..5310    +  misc_feature   cPPT/CTS (fragment): central polypurine tract and central termination sequence of HIV-1
   5312..5545    +  LTR            3' LTR (ΔU3): self-inactivating 3' long terminal repeat (LTR) from HIV-1
   5623..5744    +  polyA_signal   SV40 poly(A) signal: SV40 polyadenylation signal
   5784..5919    +  rep_origin     SV40 ori: SV40 origin of replication
   5940..5958    -  promoter       T7 promoter: promoter for bacteriophage T7 RNA polymerase
   5966..6121    +  CDS            lacZα (fragment): LacZα fragment of β-galactosidase; lacZ fragment
   6126..6554    +  rep_origin     f1 ori (sequence partly withheld): f1 bacteriophage origin of replication; arrow indicates direction of (+) strand synthesis
   6607..6711    +  promoter       AmpR promoter: bla
   6712..7572    +  CDS            AmpR: β-lactamase; bla; confers resistance to ampicillin, carbenicillin, and related antibiotics
   7743..8331    +  rep_origin     ori: high-copy-number ColE1/pMB1/pBR322/pUC origin of replication
