[The description below was written by a language model from this plasmid's Addgene catalogue record and pLannotate feature annotations shown in this document.]
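Description:
PGK-DTAG-CTERM-GFP is a third-generation-style, self-inactivating HIV-1 lentiviral transfer plasmid for expressing a GFP reporter fused at its C terminus to the dTAG degron. In bacteria it is maintained through a high-copy ColE1/pUC origin and ampicillin resistance (AmpR). An f1 origin, an SV40 origin and remnants of a pBluescript-type backbone (lac promoter/operator, lacZα fragment, T3 and T7 promoters) are also annotated. The viral portion comprises an RSV promoter driving a truncated 5' LTR, the Ψ packaging signal with a gag fragment, the RRE for Rev-dependent export of genomic RNA, a cPPT/CTS, WPRE to enhance transcript expression, and a ΔU3 3' LTR followed by an SV40 polyadenylation signal.

The payload sits downstream of a single annotated internal promoter, human PGK. In order, the feature table shows the puromycin N-acetyltransferase gene (pac), then EGFP, then FKBP12 F36V (annotated as DmrB, the dTAG domain) and a V5 epitope tag. No second promoter or IRES is annotated between pac and EGFP, which suggests the selection marker and the degron fusion are co-expressed from one transcript. The element occupying the short gap between them is not identified in the record.

FKBP12 F36V binds synthetic ligands that do not bind wild-type FKBP12, and dTAG degrader molecules use this selectivity to direct the fused protein for degradation. V5 allows immunodetection. BamHI and EcoRI sites flanking GFP are retained, so GFP can be replaced with another coding sequence to build C-terminal dTAG fusions. The plasmid therefore serves both as a fluorescent degradation reporter in puromycin-selected transduced cells and as a cloning template, in the context of comparing conditional degron technologies for target validation.
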