Addgene plasmid #185770: PGK-DTAG-CTERM-GFP
Purpose: Degron-GFP fusion plasmid with restriction sites BamH1 and EcoR1 around GFP for subcloning
Depositing lab: Alessandra Ianari & William Sellers. Depositing organization: Broad Institute. Publication: Systematic profiling of conditional degron tag technologies for target validation studies. Bondeson DP, Mullin-Bernstein Z, Oliver S, Skipper TA, Atack TC, Bick N, Ching M, Guirguis AA, Kwon J, Langan C, Millson D, Paolella BR, Tran K, Wie SJ, Vazquez F, Tothova Z, Golub TR, Sellers WR, Ianari A. Nat Commun. 2022 Sep 20;13(1):5495. doi: 10.1038/s41467-022-33246-4. PubMed 36127368.
Backbone
  Vector backbone: PGK-DTAG-CTERM
  Vector type: Lentiviral
  Selectable markers: Puromycin
Growth in bacteria
  Bacterial resistance: Ampicillin, 100 μg/mL
  Growth temperature: 30°C
  Growth strain: NEB Stable
  Copy number: High Copy
Gene/Insert
  Gene/Insert name: GFP
  Species: Other
  Insert size (bp): 730
  Mutation: none
  Promoter: PGK
  Tag / fusion protein: V5, dTAG (C terminal on insert)
  Cloning method: Restriction Enzyme; 5′ cloning site BamH1 (not destroyed); 3′ cloning site EcoR1 (not destroyed)
  Sequencing primers: 5′ N/A
Terms and licenses: Academic/Nonprofit Terms; Industry Terms: Not Available to Industry
How to cite: PGK-DTAG-CTERM-GFP was a gift from Alessandra Ianari & William Sellers (Addgene plasmid # 185770 ; http://n2t.net/addgene:185770 ; RRID:Addgene_185770)
